Addgene plasmid #45823: pMSCV-puro-Delta-ATG1-mMCL1
Purpose: This plasmid was made to show that the two MCL-1 bands DO NOT arise from a non-canonical translation initiation downstream of the start codon.
Depositing lab: Joseph Opferman. Depositing organization: St. Jude Children's Research Hospital. Publication: Anti-apoptotic MCL-1 localizes to the mitochondrial matrix and couples mitochondrial fusion to respiration. Perciavalle RM, Stewart DP, Koss B, Lynch J, Milasta S, Bathina M, Temirov J, Cleland MM, Pelletier S, Schuetz JD, Youle RJ, Green DR, Opferman JT. Nat Cell Biol. 2012 Apr 29;14(6):575-83. doi: 10.1038/ncb2488. PubMed 22544066.
Backbone
  Vector backbone: pMSCV-puro
  Backbone size w/o insert (bp): 6295
  Total vector size (bp): 7288
  Vector type: Mammalian Expression
Growth in bacteria
  Bacterial resistance: Ampicillin, 100 μg/mL
  Growth temperature: 37°C
  Growth strain: DH5alpha
  Copy number: Unknown
Gene/Insert
  Gene/Insert name: Delta ATG1-mMCL1
  Species: M. musculus (mouse)
  Insert size (bp): 993
  Mutation: The first amino acid (ATG) is deleted from the full length mouse MCL-1
  Cloning method: Restriction Enzyme; 5′ cloning site EcoRI (not destroyed); 3′ cloning site EcoRI (not destroyed)
  Sequencing primers: 5′ 5' primer (1333–1355): 5'-CCCTTGAACCTCCTCGTTCGACC-3'; 3′ 3' primer (1660–1682): 5'-GAGACGTGCTACTTCCATTTGTC-3'
Terms and licenses: Academic/Nonprofit Terms; Industry Terms: Not Available to Industry
How to cite: pMSCV-puro-Delta-ATG1-mMCL1 was a gift from Joseph Opferman (Addgene plasmid # 45823 ; http://n2t.net/addgene:45823 ; RRID:Addgene_45823)
