[The description below was written by a language model from this plasmid's Addgene catalogue record.]
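Description:
pMSCV-puro-Delta-ATG1-mMCL1 is a mammalian expression plasmid built on the pMSCV-puro backbone, giving a total size of about 7.3 kb (6,295 bp backbone plus a 993 bp insert). It is propagated in E. coli under ampicillin selection; the copy number is not recorded. No feature table accompanies the record, so individual elements are not itemised. As generally understood, however, pMSCV-puro is a murine stem cell virus-based retroviral vector in which the 5′ LTR drives the inserted gene, a packaging signal allows the transcript to be incorporated into retroviral particles when the plasmid is introduced into a packaging cell line, and a separate puromycin resistance cassette permits selection of stably transduced mammalian cells. The catalogue itself lists the vector type only as mammalian expression.

The insert is mouse MCL-1, an anti-apoptotic BCL-2 family member, cloned as an EcoRI fragment with both flanking sites preserved. Because the same enzyme was used at both ends, the cloning was not directional. The coding sequence is full length except that the first codon, the initiating ATG, has been deleted. No epitope tags or reporters are recorded.

The stated purpose is mechanistic. MCL-1 is detected as two bands, and this construct was made to test whether they arise from non-canonical translation initiation downstream of the normal start codon. Removing the canonical ATG allows any such internal initiation to be assessed, and the depositors used it to show that the two MCL-1 bands do not originate in this way. The work formed part of a study of MCL-1 localisation to the mitochondrial matrix and its roles in mitochondrial fusion and respiration.
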