>Addgene plasmid #45823 | pMSCV-puro-Delta-ATG1-mMCL1 | depositor partial sequence | sequence record 64485 | Delta ATG1-mMCL1
TTTGGCCTGCGGAGAAACGCGGTCATCGGCTTGAACCTGTACTGCGGCGGCGCCAGCCTCGGCGCGGGCG
GCGGTTCTCCGGCAGGGGCGCGCCTGGTGGCCGAGGAGGCCAAGGCGCGGCGCGAGGGGGGAGGGGAGGC
CGCCCTGCTGCCCGGCGCGCGGGTGGTCGCCCGGCCGCCGCCCGTGGGCGCCGAGGACCCCGACGTCACC
GCGTCGGCCGAAAGGCGGCTGCATAAGTCGCCCGGCCTCCTCGCCGTGCCGCCCGAGGAGATGGCCGCGT
CGGCCGCCGCCGCCATCGTGTCTCCGGAGGAGGAACTGGACGGCTGCGAGCCGGAGGCCATCGGCAAGCG
CCCGGCCGTGCTGCCCCTCCTGGAGCGCGTGAGCGAGGCGGCCAAGAGCTCCGGGGCCGACGGCTCTCTG
CCCTCCACGCCGCCGCCGCCCGAGGAGGAAGAGGACGACCTATACCGCCAGTCGCTGGAGATCATCTCGC
GCTACTTGCGGGAGCAGGCGACCGGCTCCAAGGACTCGAAGCCTCTGGGCGAGGCGGGCGCGGCGGGCCG
GAGAGCGCTGGAGACCCTGCGGCGCGTGGGCGACGGCGTGCAGCGCAACCACGAGACGGCCTTCCAGGGC
ATGCTCCGGAAACTGGACATTAAAAACGAAGGCGATGTTAAATCTTTTTCTCGAGTAATGGTCCATGTTT
TCAAAGATGGCGTAACAAACTGGGGCAGGATTGTGACTCTTATTTCTTTCGGTGCCTTTGTGGCCAAACA
CTTAAAGAGCGTAAACCAAGAAAGCTTCATCGAACCATTAGCAGAAACTATCACAGATGTTCTTGTAAGG
ACGAAACGGGACTGGCTTGTCAAACAAAGAGGCTGGGATGGGTTTGTGGAGTTCTTCCACGTACAGGACC
TAGAAGGCGGCATCAGAAATGTGCTGCTGGCTTTTGCGGGTGTTGCTGGAGTAGGGGCTGGTCTGGCATA
TCTAATAAGATAG
