>Addgene plasmid #45823 | pMSCV-puro-Delta-ATG1-mMCL1 | depositor partial sequence | sequence record 64486 | pMSCV-puro plasmid sequence (mMCL-1 is cloned into the ECORI site inside the pMSCV-puro vector)
TGAAAGACCCCACCTGTAGGTTTGGCAAGCTAGCTTAAGTAACGCCATTTTGCAAGGCATGGAAAATACA
TAACTGAGAATAGAGAAGTTCAGATCAAGGTTAGGAACAGAGAGACAGCAGAATATGGGCCAAACAGGAT
ATCTGTGGTAAGCAGTTCCTGCCCCGGCTCAGGGCCAAGAACAGATGGTCCCCAGATGCGGTCCCGCCCT
CAGCAGTTTCTAGAGAACCATCAGATGTTTCCAGGGTGCCCCAAGGACCTGAAATGACCCTGTGCCTTAT
TTGAACTAACCAATCAGTTCGCTTCTCGCTTCTGTTCGCGCGCTTCTGCTCCCCGAGCTCAATAAAAGAG
CCCACAACCCCTCACTCGGCGCGCCAGTCCTCCGATAGACTGCGTCGCCCGGGTACCCGTATTCCCAATA
AAGCCTCTTGCTGTTTGCATCCGAATCGTGGACTCGCTGATCCTTGGGAGGGTCTCCTCAGATTGATTGA
CTGCCCACCTCGGGGGTCTTTCATTTGGAGGTTCCACCGAGATTTGGAGACCCCTGCCCAGGGACCACCG
ACCCCCCCGCCGGGAGGTAAGCTGGCCAGCGGTCGTTTCGTGTCTGTCTCTGTCTTTGTGCGTGTTTGTG
CCGGCATCTAATGTTTGCGCCTGCGTCTGTACTAGTTAGCTAACTAGCTCTGTATCTGGCGGACCCGTGG
TGGAACTGACGAGTTCTGAACACCCGGCCGCAACCCTGGGAGACGTCCCAGGGACTTTGGGGGCCGTTTT
TGTGGCCCGACCTGAGGAAGGGAGTCGATGTGGAATCCGACCCCGTCAGGATATGTGGTTCTGGTAGGAG
ACGAGAACCTAAAACAGTTCCCGCCTCCGTCTGAATTTTTGCTTTCGGTTTGGAACCGAAGCCGCGCGTC
TTGTCTGCTGCAGCGCTGCAGCATCGTTCTGTGTTGTCTCTGTCTGACTGTGTTTCTGTATTTGTCTGAA
AATTAGGGCCAGACTGTTACCACTCCCTTAAGTTTGACCTTAGGTCACTGGAAAGATGTCGAGCGGATCG
CTCACAACCAGTCGGTAGATGTCAAGAAGAGACGTTGGGTTACCTTCTGCTCTGCAGAATGGCCAACCTT
TAACGTCGGATGGCCGCGAGACGGCACCTTTAACCGAGACCTCATCACCCAGGTTAAGATCAAGGTCTTT
TCACCTGGCCCGCATGGACACCCAGACCAGGTCCCCTACATCGTGACCTGGGAAGCCTTGGCTTTTGACC
CCCCTCCCTGGGTCAAGCCCTTTGTACACCCTAAGCCTCCGCCTCCTCTTCCTCCATCCGCCCCGTCTCT
CCCCCTTGAACCTCCTCGTTCGACCCCGCCTCGATCCTCCCTTTATCCAGCCCTCACTCCTTCTCTAGGC
GCCGGAATTAGATCTCTCGAGGTTAACGAATTCTACCGGGTAGGGGAGGCGCTTTTCCCAAGGCAGTCTG
GAGCATGCGCTTTAGCAGCCCCGCTGGGCACTTGGCGCTACACAAGTGGCCTCTGGCCTCGCACACATTC
CACATCCACCGGTAGGCGCCAACCGGCTCCGTTCTTTGGTGGCCCCTTCGCGCCACCTTCTACTCCTCCC
CTAGTCAGGAAGTTCCCCCCCGCCCCGCAGCTCGCGTCGTGCAGGACGTGACAAATGGAAGTAGCACGTC
TCACTAGTCTCGTGCAGATGGACAGCACCGCTGAGCAATGGAAGCGGGTAGGCCTTTGGGGCAGCGGCCA
ATAGCAGCTTTGCTCCTTCGCTTTCTGGGCTCAGAGGCTGGGAAGGGGTGGGTCCGGGGGCGGGCTCAGG
GGCGGGCTCAGGGGCGGGGCGGGCGCCCGAAGGTCCTCCGGAGGCCCGGCATTCTGCACGCTTCAAAAGC
GCACGTCTGCCGCGCTGTTCTCCTCTTCCTCATCTCCGGGCCTTTCGACCTGCAGCCCAAGCTTACCATG
ACCGAGTACAAGCCCACGGTGCGCCTCGCCACCCGCGACGACGTCCCCAGGGCCGTACGCACCCTCGCCG
CCGCGTTCGCCGACTACCCCGCCACGCGCCACACCGTCGATCCGGACCGCCACATCGAGCGGGTCACCGA
GCTGCAAGAACTCTTCCTCACGCGCGTCGGGCTCGACATCGGCAAGGTGTGGGTCGCGGACGACGGCGCC
GCGGTGGCGGTCTGGACCACGCCGGAGAGCGTCGAAGCGGGGGCGGTGTTCGCCGAGATCGGCCCGCGCA
TGGCCGAGTTGAGCGGTTCCCGGCTGGCCGCGCAGCAACAGATGGAAGGCCTCCTGGCGCCGCACCGGCC
CAAGGAGCCCGCGTGGTTCCTGGCCACCGTCGGCGTCTCGCCCGACCACCAGGGCAAGGGTCTGGGCAGC
GCCGTCGTGCTCCCCGGAGTGGAGGCGGCCGAGCGCGCCGGGGTGCCCGCCTTCCTGGAGACCTCCGCGC
CCCGCAACCTCCCCTTCTACGAGCGGCTCGGCTTCACCGTCACCGCCGACGTCGAGGTGCCCGAAGGACC
GCGCACCTGGTGCATGACCCGCAAGCCCGGTGCCTGACGCCCGCCCCACGACCCGCAGCGCCCGACCGAA
AGGAGCGCACGACCCCATGCATCGATAAAATAAAAGATTTTATTTAGTCTCCAGAAAAAGGGGGGAATGA
AAGACCCCACCTGTAGGTTTGGCAAGCTAGCTTAAGTAACGCCATTTTGCAAGGCATGGAAAATACATAA
CTGAGAATAGAGAAGTTCAGATCAAGGTTAGGAACAGAGAGACAGCAGAATATGGGCCAAACAGGATATC
TGTGGTAAGCAGTTCCTGCCCCGGCTCAGGGCCAAGAACAGATGGTCCCCAGATGCGGTCCCGCCCTCAG
CAGTTTCTAGAGAACCATCAGATGTTTCCAGGGTGCCCCAAGGACCTGAAATGACCCTGTGCCTTATTTG
AACTAACCAATCAGTTCGCTTCTCGCTTCTGTTCGCGCGCTTCTGCTCCCCGAGCTCAATAAAAGAGCCC
ACAACCCCTCACTCGGCGCGCCAGTCCTCCGATAGACTGCGTCGCCCGGGTACCCGTGTATCCAATAAAC
CCTCTTGCAGTTGCATCCGACTTGTGGTCTCGCTGTTCCTTGGGAGGGTCTCCTCTGAGTGATTGACTAC
CCGTCAGCGGGGGTCTTTCATGGGTAACAGTTTCTTGAAGTTGGAGAACAACATTCTGAGGGTAGGAGTC
GAATATTAAGTAATCCTGACTCAATTAGCCACTGTTTTGAATCCACATACTCCAATACTCCTGAAATAGT
TCATTATGGACAGCGCAGAAGAGCTGGGGAGAATTAATTCGTAATCATGGTCATAGCTGTTTCCTGTGTG
AAATTGTTATCCGCTCACAATTCCACACAACATACGAGCCGGAAGCATAAAGTGTAAAGCCTGGGGTGCC
TAATGAGTGAGCTAACTCACATTAATTGCGTTGCGCTCACTGCCCGCTTTCCAGTCGGGAAACCTGTCGT
GCCAGCTGCATTAATGAATCGGCCAACGCGCGGGGAGAGGCGGTTTGCGTATTGGGCGCTCTTCCGCTTC
CTCGCTCACTGACTCGCTGCGCTCGGTCGTTCGGCTGCGGCGAGCGGTATCAGCTCACTCAAAGGCGGTA
ATACGGTTATCCACAGAATCAGGGGATAACGCAGGAAAGAACATGTGAGCAAAAGGCCAGCAAAAGGCCA
GGAACCGTAAAAAGGCCGCGTTGCTGGCGTTTTTCCATAGGCTCCGCCCCCCTGACGAGCATCACAAAAA
TCGACGCTCAAGTCAGAGGTGGCGAAACCCGACAGGACTATAAAGATACCAGGCGTTTCCCCCTGGAAGC
TCCCTCGTGCGCTCTCCTGTTCCGACCCTGCCGCTTACCGGATACCTGTCCGCCTTTCTCCCTTCGGGAA
GCGTGGCGCTTTCTCATAGCTCACGCTGTAGGTATCTCAGTTCGGTGTAGGTCGTTCGCTCCAAGCTGGG
CTGTGTGCACGAACCCCCCGTTCAGCCCGACCGCTGCGCCTTATCCGGTAACTATCGTCTTGAGTCCAAC
CCGGTAAGACACGACTTATCGCCACTGGCAGCAGCCACTGGTAACAGGATTAGCAGAGCGAGGTATGTAG
GCGGTGCTACAGAGTTCTTGAAGTGGTGGCCTAACTACGGCTACACTAGAAGGACAGTATTTGGTATCTG
CGCTCTGCTGAAGCCAGTTACCTTCGGAAAAAGAGTTGGTAGCTCTTGATCCGGCAAACAAACCACCGCT
GGTAGCGGTGGTTTTTTTGTTTGCAAGCAGCAGATTACGCGCAGAAAAAAAGGATCTCAAGAAGATCCTT
TGATCTTTTCTACGGGGTCTGACGCTCAGTGGAACGAAAACTCACGTTAAGGGATTTTGGTCATGAGATT
ATCAAAAAGGATCTTCACCTAGATCCTTTTAAATTAAAAATGAAGTTTTAAATCAATCTAAAGTATATAT
GAGTAAACTTGGTCTGACAGTTACCAATGCTTAATCAGTGAGGCACCTATCTCAGCGATCTGTCTATTTC
GTTCATCCATAGTTGCCTGACTCCCCGTCGTGTAGATAACTACGATACGGGAGGGCTTACCATCTGGCCC
CAGTGCTGCAATGATACCGCGAGACCCACGCTCACCGGCTCCAGATTTATCAGCAATAAACCAGCCAGCC
GGAAGGGCCGAGCGCAGAAGTGGTCCTGCAACTTTATCCGCCTCCATCCAGTCTATTAATTGTTGCCGGG
AAGCTAGAGTAAGTAGTTCGCCAGTTAATAGTTTGCGCAACGTTGTTGCCATTGCTACAGGCATCGTGGT
GTCACGCTCGTCGTTTGGTATGGCTTCATTCAGCTCCGGTTCCCAACGATCAAGGCGAGTTACATGATCC
CCCATGTTGTGCAAAAAAGCGGTTAGCTCCTTCGGTCCTCCGATCGTTGTCAGAAGTAAGTTGGCCGCAG
TGTTATCACTCATGGTTATGGCAGCACTGCATAATTCTCTTACTGTCATGCCATCCGTAAGATGCTTTTC
TGTGACTGGTGAGTACTCAACCAAGTCATTCTGAGAATAGTGTATGCGGCGACCGAGTTGCTCTTGCCCG
GCGTCAATACGGGATAATACCGCGCCACATAGCAGAACTTTAAAAGTGCTCATCATTGGAAAACGTTCTT
CGGGGCGAAAACTCTCAAGGATCTTACCGCTGTTGAGATCCAGTTCGATGTAACCCACTCGTGCACCCAA
CTGATCTTCAGCATCTTTTACTTTCACCAGCGTTTCTGGGTGAGCAAAAACAGGAAGGCAAAATGCCGCA
AAAAAGGGAATAAGGGCGACACGGAAATGTTGAATACTCATACTCTTCCTTTTTCAATATTATTGAAGCA
TTTATCAGGGTTATTGTCTCATGAGCGGATACATATTTGAATGTATTTAGAAAAATAAACAAATAGGGGT
TCCGCGCACATTTCCCCGAAAAGTGCCACCTGACGTCTAAGAAACCATTATTATCATGACATTAACCTAT
AAAAATAGGCGTATCACGAGGCCCTTTCGTCTCGCGCGTTTCGGTGATGACGGTGAAAACCTCTGACACA
TGCAGCTCCCGGAGACGGTCACAGCTTGTCTGTAAGCGGATGCCGGGAGCAGACAAGCCCGTCAGGGCGC
GTCAGCGGGTGTTGGCGGGTGTCGGGGCTGGCTTAACTATGCGGCATCAGAGCAGATTGTACTGAGAGTG
CACCATATGCGGTGTGAAATACCGCACAGATGCGTAAGGAGAAAATACCGCATCAGGCGCCATTCGCCAT
TCAGGCTGCGCAACTGTTGGGAAGGGCGATCGGTGCGGGCCTCTTCGCTATTACGCCAGCTGGCGAAAGG
GGGATGTGCTGCAAGGCGATTAAGTTGGGTAACGCCAGGGTTTTCCCAGTCACGACGTTGTAAAACGACG
GCGCAAGGAATGGTGCATGCAAGGAGATGGCGCCCAACAGTCCCCCGGCCACGGGGCCTGCCACCATACC
CACGCCGAAACAAGCGCTCATGAGCCCGAAGTGGCGAGCCCGATCTTCCCCATCGGTGATGTCGGCGATA
TAGGCGCCAGCAACCGCACCTGTGGCGCCGGTGATGCCGGCCACGATGCGTCCGGCGTAGAGGCGATTAG
TCCAATTTGTTAAAGACAGGATATCAGTGGTCCAGGCTCTAGTTTTGACTCAACAATATCACCAGCTGAA
GCCTATAGAGTACGAGCCATAGATAAAATAAAAGATTTTATTTAGTCTCCAGAAAAAGGGGGGAA
