>Addgene plasmid #45823 | pMSCV-puro-Delta-ATG1-mMCL1 | addgene partial sequence | sequence record 67564 | pLXSN5 5'-CCCTTGAACCTCCTCGTTCGACC-3'
CAGCCCTCACTCCTTCTCTAGGCGCCGGAAATTAGATCTCTCGAGGTTAACGAATTCTAGTTTGGCCTGC
GGAGAAACGCGGTCATCGGCTTGAACCTGTACTGCGGCGGCGCCAGCCTCGGCGCGGGCGGCGGTTCTCC
GGCAGGGGCGCGCCTGGTGGCCGAGGAGGCCAAGGCGCGGCGCGAGGGGGGAGGGGAGGCCGCCCTGCTG
CCCGGCGCGCGNGTGGTCGCCCGGCCGCCGCCCGTGGGCGCCGAGGACCCCGACGTCACCGCGTCGGCCG
AAAGGCGGCTGCATAAGTCGCCCGGCCTCCTCGCCGTGCCGCCCGAGGAGATGGCCGCGTCGGCCGCCGC
CGCCATCGTGTCTCCGGAGGAGGAACTGGACGGCTGCGAGCCGGAGGCCATCGGCAAGCGCCCGGCCGTG
CTGCCCCTCCTGGAGCGCGTGAGCGAGGCGGCCAAGAGCTCCGGGGCCGACGGCTCTCTGCCCTCCACGC
CGCCGCCGCCCGAGGAGGAAGAGGACGACCTATACCGCCAGTCGCTGGAGATCATCTCGCGCTACTTGCG
GGAGCAGGCGACCGGCTCCAAGGACTCGAAGCCTCTGGGCGAGGCGGGCGCGGCGGGCCGGAGAGCGCTG
GAGACCCTGCGGCGCGTGGGCGACGGCGTGCAGCGCAACCACGAGACGGCCTTCCAGGGCATGCTCCGGA
AACTGGACATTAAAAACGAAGGCGATGTTAAATCTTTTTCTCGAGTAATGGTCCATGTTTTCAAAGATGG
CGTAACAAACTGGGGCAGGATTGTGACTCTTATTTCTTTCGGTGCCTTTGTGGCCAAACACTTAAAGAGC
GTAAACCAAGAAAGCTTCATCGAACCATTA
